>Addgene plasmid #19679 | pGC48 | depositor full sequence | sequence record 9311 | Author sequence
AACCTGGCTTATCGAAATTAATACGACTCACTATAGGGAGACCGGCAGATCTGATATCACCACTTTGTAC
AAGAAAGCTGAACGAGAAACGTAAAATGATATAAATATCAATATATTAAATTAGATTTTGCATAAAAAAC
AGACTACATAATGCTGTAAAACACAACATATCCAGTCACTATGGTCGACCTGCAGACTGGCTGTGTATAA
GGGAGCCTGACATTTATATTCCCCAGAACATCAGGTTAATGGCGTTTTTGATGTCATTTTCGCGGTGGCT
GAGATCAGCCACTTCTTCCCCGATAACGGAGACCGGCACACTGGCCATATCGGTGGTCATCATGCGCCAG
CTTTCATCCCCGATATGCACCACCGGGTAAAGTTCACGGGAGACTTTATCTGACAGCAGACGTGCACTGG
CCAGGGGGATCACCATCCGTCGCCCGGGCGTGTCAATAATATCACTCTGTACATCCACAAACAGACGATA
ACGGCTCTCTCTTTTATAGGTGTAAACCTTAAACTGCATTTCACCAGCCCCTGTTCTCGTCAGCAAAAGA
GCCGTTCATTTCAATAAACCGGGCGACCTCAGCCATCCCTTCCTGATTTTCCGCTTTCCAGCGTTCGGCA
CGCAGACGACGGGCTTCATTCTGCATGGTTGTGCTTACCAGACCGGAGATATTGACATCATATATGCCTT
GAGCAACTGATAGCTGTCGCTGTCAACTGTCACTGTAATACGCTGCTTCATAGCATACCTCTTTTTGACA
TACTTCGGGTATACATATCAGTATATATTCTTATACCGCAAAAATCAGCGCGCAAATACGCATACTGTTA
TCTGGCTTTTAGTAAGCCGGATCCACGCGTTTACGCCCCGCCCTGCCACTCATCGCAGTACTGTTGTAAT
TCATTAAGCATTCTGCCGACATGGAAGCCATCACAAACGGCATGATGAACCTGAATCGCCAGCGGCATCA
GCACCTTGTCGCCTTGCGTATAATATTTGCCCATGGTGAAAACGGGGGCGAAGAAGTTGTCCATATTGGC
CACGTTTAAATCAAAACTGGTGAAACTCACCCAGGGATTGGCTGAGACGAAAAACATATTCTCAATAAAC
CCTTTAGGGAAATAGGCCAGGTTTTCACCGTAACACGCCACATCTTGCGAATATATGTGTAGAAACTGCC
GGAAATCGTCGTGGTATTCACTCCAGAGCGATGAAAACGTTTCAGTTTGCTCATGGAAAACGGTGTAACA
AGGGTGAACACTATCCCATATCACCAGCTCACCGTCTTTCATTGCCATACGGAATTCCGGATGAGCATTC
ATCAGGCGGGCAAGAATGTGAATAAAGGCCGGATAAAACTTGTGCTTATTTTTCTTTACGGTCTTTAAAA
AGGCCGTAATATCCAGCTGAACGGTCTGGTTATAGGTACATTGAGCAACTGACTGAAATGCCTCAAAATG
TTCTTTACGATGCCATTGGGATATATCAACGGTGGTATATCCAGTGATTTTTTTCTCCATTTTAGCTTCC
TTAGCTCCTGAAAATCTCGACGGATCCTAACTCAAAATCCACACATTATACGAGCCGGAAGCATAAAGTG
TAAAGCCTGGGGTGCCTAATGCGGCCGCCAATATGACTGGATATGTTGTGTTTTACAGTATTATGTAGTC
TGTTTTTTATGCAAAATCTAATTTAATATATTGATATTTATATCATTTTACGTTTCTCGTTCAGCTTTTT
TGTACAAACTTGTGATATCAAGCTTATCGATACCGTCGACCTCGAGGGGGGGCCCGGTACCCAATTCGCC
CTATAGTGAGTCGTATTACGCGCGCTCACTGGCCGTCGTTTTACAACGTCGTGACTGGGAAAACCCTGGC
GTTACCCAACTTAATCGCCTTGCAGCACATCCCCCTTTCGCCAGCTGGCGTAATAGCGAAGAGGCCCGCA
CCGATCGCCCTTCCCAACAGTTGCGCAGCCTGAATGGCGAATGGG
[124 nt withheld, positions 2006-2129]
C
[91 nt withheld, positions 2131-2221]
A
[49 nt withheld, positions 2223-2271]
CCTTTGACGTTGGAGTCCACGTTCTTT
[37 nt withheld, positions 2299-2335]
ACCCTATCTCGGTCTATTCTTTTGATTTATAAGGGATTTTGCCGATTTCGGCCTATTGGTTAAAAAATGA
GCTGATTTAACAAAAATTTAACGCGAATTTTAACAAAATATTAACGCTTACAATTTAGGTGGCACTTTTC
GGGGAAATGTGCGCGGAACCCCTATTTGTTTATTTTTCTAAATACATTCAAATATGTATCCGCTCATGAG
ACAATAACCCTGATAAATGCTTCAATAATATTGAAAAAGGAAGAGTATGAGTATTCAACATTTCCGTGTC
GCCCTTATTCCCTTTTTTGCGGCATTTTGCCTTCCTGTTTTTGCTCACCCAGAAACGCTGGTGAAAGTAA
AAGATGCTGAAGATCAGTTGGGTGCACGAGTGGGTTACATCGAACTGGATCTCAACAGCGGTAAGATCCT
TGAGAGTTTTCGCCCCGAAGAACGTTTTCCAATGATGAGCACTTTTAAAGTTCTGCTATGTGGCGCGGTA
TTATCCCGTATTGACGCCGGGCAAGAGCAACTCGGTCGCCGCATACACTATTCTCAGAATGACTTGGTTG
AGTACTCACCAGTCACAGAAAAGCATCTTACGGATGGCATGACAGTAAGAGAATTATGCAGTGCTGCCAT
AACCATGAGTGATAACACTGCGGCCAACTTACTTCTGACAACGATCGGAGGACCGAAGGAGCTAACCGCT
TTTTTGCACAACATGGGGGATCATGTAACTCGCCTTGATCGTTGGGAACCGGAGCTGAATGAAGCCATAC
CAAACGACGAGCGTGACACCACGATGCCTGTAGCAATGGCAACAACGTTGCGCAAACTATTAACTGGCGA
ACTACTTACTCTAGCTTCCCGGCAACAATTAATAGACTGGATGGAGGCGGATAAAGTTGCAGGACCACTT
CTGCGCTCGGCCCTTCCGGCTGGCTGGTTTATTGCTGATAAATCTGGAGCCGGTGAGCGTGGGTCTCGCG
GTATCATTGCAGCACTGGGGCCAGATGGTAAGCCCTCCCGTATCGTAGTTATCTACACGACGGGGAGTCA
GGCAACTATGGATGAACGAAATAGACAGATCGCTGAGATAGGTGCCTCACTGATTAAGCATTGGTAACTG
TCAGACCAAGTTTACTCATATATACTTTAGATTGATTTAAAACTTCATTTTTAATTTAAAAGGATCTAGG
TGAAGATCCTTTTTGATAATCTCATGACCAAAATCCCTTAACGTGAGTTTTCGTTCCACTGAGCGTCAGA
CCCCGTAGAAAAGATCAAAGGATCTTCTTGAGATCCTTTTTTTCTGCGCGTAATCTGCTGCTTGCAAACA
AAAAAACCACCGCTACCAGCGGTGGTTTGTTTGCCGGATCAAGAGCTACCAACTCTTTTTCCGAAGGTAA
CTGGCTTCAGCAGAGCGCAGATACCAAATACTGTCCTTCTAGTGTAGCCGTAGTTAGGCCACCACTTCAA
GAACTCTGTAGCACCGCCTACATACCTCGCTCTGCTAATCCTGTTACCAGTGGCTGCTGCCAGTGGCGAT
AAGTCGTGTCTTACCGGGTTGGACTCAAGACGATAGTTACCGGATAAGGCGCAGCGGTCGGGCTGAACGG
GGGGTTCGTGCACACAGCCCAGCTTGGAGCGAACGACCTACACCGAACTGAGATACCTACAGCGTGAGCT
ATGAGAAAGCGCCACGCTTCCCGAAGGGAGAAAGGCGGACAGGTATCCGGTAAGCGGCAGGGTCGGAACA
GGAGAGCGCACGAGGGAGCTTCCAGGGGGAAACGCCTGGTATCTTTATAGTCCTGTCGGGTTTCGCCACC
TCTGACTTGAGCGTCGATTTTTGTGATGCTCGTCAGGGGGGCGGAGCCTATGGAAAAACGCCAGCAACGC
GGCCTTTTTACGGTTCCTGGCCTTTTGCTGGCCTTTTGCTCACATGTTCTTTCCTGCGTTATCCCCTGAT
TCTGTGGATAACCGTATTACCGCCTTTGAGTGAGCTGATACCGCTCGCCGCAGCCGAACGACCGAGCGCA
GCGAGTCAGTGAGCGAGGAAGC
Features (pLannotate 1.2.2; 16 found; start..end, strand, type, name):
     19..37      +  promoter       T7 promoter: promoter for bacteriophage T7 RNA polymerase
     60..80      +  protein_bind   attB2: mutant version of attB; core recombination site for the Gateway® BP reaction BP Clonase™
     64..183     +  protein_bind   attR1: mutant version of attR; recombination site for the Gateway® LR reaction LR Clonase™
    227..529     -  CDS            ccdB: CCDB_ECOLI - Also known as G, letB, letD. Experimental evidence at protein level: Swiss-Prot protein existence level 1. Toxic component of a type II toxin-antitoxin (TA) system, functioning in plasmid maintainence. Responsible for the post- segregational killing (PSK) of plasmid-free cells, also referred to as a plasmid addiction system. Half-life of over 2 hours. Cell killing by CcdB is accompanied by filamentation, defects in chromosome and plasmid segregation, defects in cell division, formation of anucleate cells, decreased DNA synthesis and plasmid loss. Interferes with the activity of DN
    534..692     -  CDS            ccdA (fragment): CCDA_ECO57 - Also known as H, letA. Experimental evidence at protein level: Swiss-Prot protein existence level 1. Antitoxin component of a type II toxin-antitoxin (TA) system which inhibits the post-segregational killing (PSK) of plasmid-free cells, also referred to as a plasmid addiction system. Binds to and blocks the activity of CcdB; will also remove bound CcdB protein from the CcdB-GyrA complex by forming a CcdA-CcdB complex, a process termed rejuvenation. Functions as a transcriptional corepressor for the ccdAB operon, repression also requires CcdB (By similarity). From Escherichia coli
    871..1530    -  CDS            CmR: chloramphenicol acetyltransferase; cat; confers resistance to chloramphenicol
   1531..1560    -  promoter       cat promoter (fragment): promoter of the E. coli cat gene encoding chloramphenicol acetyltransferase
   1584..1614    -  promoter       lac UV5 promoter: E. coli lac promoter with an "up" mutation
   1644..1763    -  protein_bind   attR1: mutant version of attR; recombination site for the Gateway® LR reaction LR Clonase™
   1764..1811    +  misc_feature   MCS (fragment): pBluescript multiple cloning site
   1820..1838    -  promoter       T7 promoter: promoter for bacteriophage T7 RNA polymerase
   1846..2001    +  CDS            lacZα (fragment): LacZα fragment of β-galactosidase; lacZ fragment
   2006..2434    +  rep_origin     f1 ori (sequence partly withheld): f1 bacteriophage origin of replication; arrow indicates direction of (+) strand synthesis
   2487..2591    +  promoter       AmpR promoter: bla
   2592..3452    +  CDS            AmpR: β-lactamase; bla; confers resistance to ampicillin, carbenicillin, and related antibiotics
   3623..4211    +  rep_origin     ori: high-copy-number ColE1/pMB1/pBR322/pUC origin of replication
