[The description below was written by a language model from this plasmid's Addgene catalogue record and pLannotate feature annotations shown in this document.]
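Description:
pGC48 is a Gateway destination version of the L4440 feeding-RNAi vector, built for use in Caenorhabditis elegans RNAi experiments. It keeps the defining L4440 architecture: two bacteriophage T7 promoters pointing toward each other, so that any sequence placed between them is transcribed from both strands to give double-stranded RNA when T7 RNA polymerase is available in the bacterial host. In place of the usual cloning site, the region between the promoters carries a Gateway selection cassette, recorded as being in the R2-R1 orientation. The automated annotation labels both flanking recombination sites as attR1 (one overlapping an attB2 call), which probably reflects the similarity of the att variants rather than the true identity of the sites.

The cassette contains the ccdB toxin gene, a ccdA fragment, and a chloramphenicol acetyltransferase gene preceded by a cat promoter fragment and a lac UV5 promoter. An LR reaction with an entry clone replaces this cassette with the gene fragment of interest. Loss of ccdB then allows growth in ordinary E. coli strains, counter-selecting unrecombined vector. This is also why the empty plasmid is maintained in the ccdB-tolerant DB3.1 strain under combined chloramphenicol and ampicillin selection.

The backbone supplies a high-copy ColE1/pUC-type origin, β-lactamase with its own promoter, an f1 origin, and remnants of a pBluescript multiple cloning site and lacZα. No C. elegans target sequence is present, since the plasmid is an empty recipient for making RNAi clones. It was deposited alongside work on a FLP-out system for controlled gene expression in the worm. The depositor notes that mismatches between the repository and depositor sequences do not affect function.
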