Addgene plasmid #19679: pGC48
Depositing lab: Jane Hubbard. Depositing organization: NYU Grossman School of Medicine. Publication: A "FLP-Out" system for controlled gene expression in Caenorhabditis elegans. Voutev R, Hubbard EJ. Genetics. 2008 Sep;180(1):103-19. doi: 10.1534/genetics.108.090274. PubMed 18723890.
Backbone
  Vector backbone: L4440
  Vector type: RNAi ; Gateway destination vector
Growth in bacteria
  Bacterial resistance: Chloramphenicol and Ampicillin, 25 & 100 μg/mL
  Growth temperature: 37°C
  Growth strain: DB3.1
  Growth instructions: DB3.1 cells
  Copy number: High Copy
Gene/Insert
  Gene/Insert name: Gateway(R2-R1)-L4440
  Species: C. elegans (nematode)
  Cloning method: Gateway Cloning
  Sequencing primers: 5′ N/A; 3′ M13F
Terms and licenses: Academic/Nonprofit Terms; Industry Terms: Not Available to Industry
Depositor comments: Sequence mismatches between Addgene sequence and depositor sequence do not affect function.
How to cite: pGC48 was a gift from Jane Hubbard (Addgene plasmid # 19679 ; http://n2t.net/addgene:19679 ; RRID:Addgene_19679)
