>Addgene plasmid #19679 | pGC48 | addgene partial sequence | sequence record 25504 | 19679 with pBluescriptKS
GCTGAACGAGAAACGTAAAATGATATAAATATCAATATATTAAATTAGATTTTGCATAAAAAACAGACTA
CATAATACTGTAAAACACAACATATCCAGTCACTATGGCGGCCGCATTAGGCACCCCAGGCTTTACACTT
TATGCTTCCGGCTCGTATAATGTGTGGATTTTGAGTTAGGATCCGTCGAGATTTTCAGGAGCTAAGGAAG
CTAAAATGGAGAAAAAAATCACTGGATATACCACCGTTGATATATCCCAATGGCATCGTAAAGAACATTT
TGAGGCATTTCAGTCAGTTGCTCAATGTACCTATAACCAGACCGTTCAGCTGGATATTACGGCCTTTTTA
AAGACCGTAAAGAAAAATAAGCACAAGTTTTATCCGGCCTTTATTCACATTCTTGCCCGCCTGATGAATG
CTCATCCGGAATTCCGTATGGCAATGAAAGACGGTGAGCTGGTGATATGGGATAGTGTTCACCCTTGTTA
CACCGTTTTCCATGAGCAAACTGAAACGTTTTCATCGCTCTGGAGTGAATACCACGACGATTTCCGGCAG
TTTCTACACATATATTCGCAAGATGTGGCGTGTTACGGTG
